>Addgene plasmid #185716 | pAAV-hSyn-GFP-IRES-mSNCA(1-95) | depositor full sequence | sequence record 360798 | pAAV-hSyn-GFP-IRES-mSNCA(1-95) sequence 6224 bps
CCTGCAGGCAGCTGCGCGCTCGCTCGCTCACTGAGGCCGCCCGGGCAAAGCCCGGGCGTCGGGCGACCTT
TGGTCGCCCGGCCTCAGTGAGCGAGCGAGCGCGCAGAGAGGGAGTGGCCAACTCCATCACTAGGGGTTCC
TGCGGCCGCACGCGTTAACTGCAGAGGGCCCTGCGTATGAGTGCAAGTGGGTTTTAGGACCAGGATGAGG
CGGGGTGGGGGTGCCTACCTGACGACCGACCCCGACCCACTGGACAAGCACCCAACCCCCATTCCCCAAA
TTGCGCATCCCCTATCAGAGAGGGGGAGGGGAAACAGGATGCGGCGAGGCGCGTGCGCACTGCCAGCTTC
AGCACCGCGGACAGTGCCTTCGCCCCCGCCTGGCGGCGCGCGCCACCGCCGCCTCAGCACTGAAGGCGCG
CTGACGTCACTCGCCGGTCCCCCGCAAACTCCCCTTCCCGGCCACCTTGGTCGCGTCCGCGCCGCCGCCG
GCCCAGCCGGACCGCACCACGCGAGGCGCGAGATAGGGGGGCACGGGCGCGACCATCTGCGCTGCGGCGC
CGGCGACTCAGCGCTGCCTCAGTCTGCGGTGGGCAGCGGAGGAGTCGTGTCGTGCCTGAGAGCGCGTCCG
GAGCTATTAGCAATATGAAACCTCTTAGGCGCGCCACCGGTCGCCACCATGGTGAGCAAGGGCGAGGAGC
TGTTCACCGGGGTGGTGCCCATCCTGGTCGAGCTGGACGGCGACGTAAACGGCCACAAGTTCAGCGTGTC
CGGCGAGGGCGAGGGCGATGCCACCTACGGCAAGCTGACCCTGAAGTTCATCTGCACCACCGGCAAGCTG
CCCGTGCCCTGGCCCACCCTCGTGACCACCCTGACCTACGGCGTGCAGTGCTTCAGCCGCTACCCCGACC
ACATGAAGCAGCACGACTTCTTCAAGTCCGCCATGCCCGAAGGCTACGTCCAGGAGCGCACCATCTTCTT
CAAGGACGACGGCAACTACAAGACCCGCGCCGAGGTGAAGTTCGAGGGCGACACCCTGGTGAACCGCATC
GAGCTGAAGGGCATCGACTTCAAGGAGGACGGCAACATCCTGGGGCACAAGCTGGAGTACAACTACAACA
GCCACAACGTCTATATCATGGCCGACAAGCAGAAGAACGGCATCAAGGTGAACTTCAAGATCCGCCACAA
CATCGAGGACGGCAGCGTGCAGCTCGCCGACCACTACCAGCAGAACACCCCCATCGGCGACGGCCCCGTG
CTGCTGCCCGACAACCACTACCTGAGCACCCAGTCCGCCCTGAGCAAAGACCCCAACGAGAAGCGCGATC
ACATGGTCCTGCTGGAGTTCGTGACCGCCGCCGGGATCACTCTCGGCATGGACGAGCTGTACAAGTAAAG
CCAGTGTGGTGGTACGTAGGAATTCTCCCTCCCCCCCCCCTAACGTTACTGGCCGAAGCCGCTTGGAATA
AGGCCGGTGTGCGTTTGTCTATATGTTATTTTCCACCATATTGCCGTCTTTTGGCAATGTGAGGGCCCGG
AAACCTGGCCCTGTCTTCTTGACGAGCATTCCTAGGGGTCTTTCCCCTCTCGCCAAAGGAATGCAAGGTC
TGTTGAATGTCGTGAAGGAAGCAGTTCCTCTGGAAGCTTCTTGAAGACAAACAACGTCTGTAGCGACCCT
TTGCAGGCAGCGGAACCCCCCACCTGGCGACAGGTGCCTCTGCGGCCAAAAGCCACGTGTATAAGATACA
CCTGCAAAGGCGGCACAACCCCAGTGCCACGTTGTGAGTTGGATAGTTGTGGAAAGAGTCAAATGGCTCT
CCTCAAGCGTATTCAACAAGGGGCTGAAGGATGCCCAGAAGGTACCCCATTGTATGGGATCTGATCTGGG
GCCTCGGTGCACATGCTTTACGTGTGTTTAGTCGAGGTTAAAAAACGTCTAGGCCCCCCGAACCACGGGG
ACGTGGTTTTCCTTTGAAAAACACGATGATAATGGTACCGCGGGCCCGGGATCCTCTAGAGTCGACGCCA
CCATGGATGTGTTCATGAAAGGACTTTCAAAGGCCAAGGAGGGAGTTGTGGCTGCTGCTGAGAAAACCAA
GCAGGGTGTGGCAGAGGCAGCTGGAAAGACAAAAGAGGGAGTCCTCTATGTAGGTTCCAAAACTAAGGAA
GGAGTGGTTCATGGAGTGACAACAGTGGCTGAGAAGACCAAAGAGCAAGTGACAAATGTTGGAGGAGCAG
TGGTGACTGGTGTGACAGCAGTCGCTCAGAAGACAGTGGAGGGAGCTGGGAATATAGCTGCTGCCACTGG
CTTTGTCTAAGCTAGCGAATTCGATATCAAGCTTATCGATAATCAACCTCTGGATTACAAAATTTGTGAA
AGATTGACTGGTATTCTTAACTATGTTGCTCCTTTTACGCTATGTGGATACGCTGCTTTAATGCCTTTGT
ATCATGCTATTGCTTCCCGTATGGCTTTCATTTTCTCCTCCTTGTATAAATCCTGGTTGCTGTCTCTTTA
TGAGGAGTTGTGGCCCGTTGTCAGGCAACGTGGCGTGGTGTGCACTGTGTTTGCTGACGCAACCCCCACT
GGTTGGGGCATTGCCACCACCTGTCAGCTCCTTTCCGGGACTTTCGCTTTCCCCCTCCCTATTGCCACGG
CGGAACTCATCGCCGCCTGCCTTGCCCGCTGCTGGACAGGGGCTCGGCTGTTGGGCACTGACAATTCCGT
GGTGTTGTCGGGGAAATCATCGTCCTTTCCTTGGCTGCTCGCCTATGTTGCCACCTGGATTCTGCGCGGG
ACGTCCTTCTGCTACGTCCCTTCGGCCCTCAATCCAGCGGACCTTCCTTCCCGCGGCCTGCTGCCGGCTC
TGCGGCCTCTTCCGCGTCTTCGCCTTCGCCCTCAGACGAGTCGGATCTCCCTTTGGGCCGCCTCCCCGCA
TCGATACCGAGCGCTGCTCGAGAGATCTACGGGTGGCATCCCTGTGACCCCTCCCCAGTGCCTCTCCTGG
CCCTGGAAGTTGCCACTCCAGTGCCCACCAGCCTTGTCCTAATAAAATTAAGTTGCATCATTTTGTCTGA
CTAGGTGTCCTTCTATAATATTATGGGGTGGAGGGGGGTGGTATGGAGCAAGGGGCAAGTTGGGAAGACA
ACCTGTAGGGCCTGCGGGGTCTATTGGGAACCAAGCTGGAGTGCAGTGGCACAATCTTGGCTCACTGCAA
TCTCCGCCTCCTGGGTTCAAGCGATTCTCCTGCCTCAGCCTCCCGAGTTGTTGGGATTCCAGGCATGCAT
GACCAGGCTCAGCTAATTTTTGTTTTTTTGGTAGAGACGGGGTTTCACCATATTGGCCAGGCTGGTCTCC
AACTCCTAATCTCAGGTGATCTACCCACCTTGGCCTCCCAAATTGCTGGGATTACAGGCGTGAACCACTG
CTCCCTTCCCTGTCCTTCTGATTTTGTAGGTAACCACGTGCGGACCGAGCGGCCGCAGGAACCCCTAGTG
ATGGAGTTGGCCACTCCCTCTCTGCGCGCTCGCTCGCTCACTGAGGCCGGGCGACCAAAGGTCGCCCGAC
GCCCGGGCTTTGCCCGGGCGGCCTCAGTGAGCGAGCGAGCGCGCAGCTGCCTGCAGGGGCGCCTGATGCG
GTATTTTCTCCTTACGCATCTGTGCGGTATTTCACACCGCATA
[142 nt withheld, positions 3684-3825]
C
[141 nt withheld, positions 3827-3967]
CCTTTGACGTTGGAGTCCACGTTCTTT
[37 nt withheld, positions 3995-4031]
ACCCTATCTCGGGCTATTCTTTTGATTTATAAGGGATTTTGCCGATTTCGGCCTATTGGTTAAAAAATGA
GCTGATTTAACAAAAATTTAACGCGAATTTTAACAAAATATTAACGTTTACAATTTTATGGTGCACTCTC
AGTACAATCTGCTCTGATGCCGCATAGTTAAGCCAGCCCCGACACCCGCCAACACCCGCTGACGCGCCCT
GACGGGCTTGTCTGCTCCCGGCATCCGCTTACAGACAAGCTGTGACCGTCTCCGGGAGCTGCATGTGTCA
GAGGTTTTCACCGTCATCACCGAAACGCGCGAGACGAAAGGGCCTCGTGATACGCCTATTTTTATAGGTT
AATGTCATGATAATAATGGTTTCTTAGACGTCAGGTGGCACTTTTCGGGGAAATGTGCGCGGAACCCCTA
TTTGTTTATTTTTCTAAATACATTCAAATATGTATCCGCTCATGAGACAATAACCCTGATAAATGCTTCA
ATAATATTGAAAAAGGAAGAGTATGAGTATTCAACATTTCCGTGTCGCCCTTATTCCCTTTTTTGCGGCA
TTTTGCCTTCCTGTTTTTGCTCACCCAGAAACGCTGGTGAAAGTAAAAGATGCTGAAGATCAGTTGGGTG
CACGAGTGGGTTACATCGAACTGGATCTCAACAGCGGTAAGATCCTTGAGAGTTTTCGCCCCGAAGAACG
TTTTCCAATGATGAGCACTTTTAAAGTTCTGCTATGTGGCGCGGTATTATCCCGTATTGACGCCGGGCAA
GAGCAACTCGGTCGCCGCATACACTATTCTCAGAATGACTTGGTTGAGTACTCACCAGTCACAGAAAAGC
ATCTTACGGATGGCATGACAGTAAGAGAATTATGCAGTGCTGCCATAACCATGAGTGATAACACTGCGGC
CAACTTACTTCTGACAACGATCGGAGGACCGAAGGAGCTAACCGCTTTTTTGCACAACATGGGGGATCAT
GTAACTCGCCTTGATCGTTGGGAACCGGAGCTGAATGAAGCCATACCAAACGACGAGCGTGACACCACGA
TGCCTGTAGCAATGGCAACAACGTTGCGCAAACTATTAACTGGCGAACTACTTACTCTAGCTTCCCGGCA
ACAATTAATAGACTGGATGGAGGCGGATAAAGTTGCAGGACCACTTCTGCGCTCGGCCCTTCCGGCTGGC
TGGTTTATTGCTGATAAATCTGGAGCCGGTGAGCGTGGGTCTCGCGGTATCATTGCAGCACTGGGGCCAG
ATGGTAAGCCCTCCCGTATCGTAGTTATCTACACGACGGGGAGTCAGGCAACTATGGATGAACGAAATAG
ACAGATCGCTGAGATAGGTGCCTCACTGATTAAGCATTGGTAACTGTCAGACCAAGTTTACTCATATATA
CTTTAGATTGATTTAAAACTTCATTTTTAATTTAAAAGGATCTAGGTGAAGATCCTTTTTGATAATCTCA
TGACCAAAATCCCTTAACGTGAGTTTTCGTTCCACTGAGCGTCAGACCCCGTAGAAAAGATCAAAGGATC
TTCTTGAGATCCTTTTTTTCTGCGCGTAATCTGCTGCTTGCAAACAAAAAAACCACCGCTACCAGCGGTG
GTTTGTTTGCCGGATCAAGAGCTACCAACTCTTTTTCCGAAGGTAACTGGCTTCAGCAGAGCGCAGATAC
CAAATACTGTCCTTCTAGTGTAGCCGTAGTTAGGCCACCACTTCAAGAACTCTGTAGCACCGCCTACATA
CCTCGCTCTGCTAATCCTGTTACCAGTGGCTGCTGCCAGTGGCGATAAGTCGTGTCTTACCGGGTTGGAC
TCAAGACGATAGTTACCGGATAAGGCGCAGCGGTCGGGCTGAACGGGGGGTTCGTGCACACAGCCCAGCT
TGGAGCGAACGACCTACACCGAACTGAGATACCTACAGCGTGAGCTATGAGAAAGCGCCACGCTTCCCGA
AGGGAGAAAGGCGGACAGGTATCCGGTAAGCGGCAGGGTCGGAACAGGAGAGCGCACGAGGGAGCTTCCA
GGGGGAAACGCCTGGTATCTTTATAGTCCTGTCGGGTTTCGCCACCTCTGACTTGAGCGTCGATTTTTGT
GATGCTCGTCAGGGGGGCGGAGCCTATGGAAAAACGCCAGCAACGCGGCCTTTTTACGGTTCCTGGCCTT
TTGCTGGCCTTTTGCTCACATGT
Features (pLannotate 1.2.2; 18 found; start..end, strand, type, name):
      1..141     -  repeat_region  AAV2 ITR: inverted terminal repeat of adeno-associated virus serotype 2 inverted
    180..625     +  promoter       hSyn promoter: human synapsin I promoter; confers neuron-specific expression (Kügler et al., 2003)
    633..657     -  intron         β-globin intron (fragment): internally truncated intron from human β-globin
    679..1398    +  CDS            EGFP: the original enhanced GFP (Yang et al., 1996) mammalian codon-optimized
   1426..1992    +  misc_feature   IRES: internal ribosome entry site (IRES) of the encephalomyocarditis virus (EMCV)
   1994..2014    +  misc_feature   MCS (fragment): multiple cloning site
   2033..2317    +  CDS            Snca (fragment): SYUA_MOUSE - Also known as Syn. Experimental evidence at protein level: Swiss-Prot protein existence level 1. Neuronal protein that plays several roles in synaptic activity such as regulation of synaptic vesicle trafficking and subsequent neurotransmitter release. Participates as a monomer in synaptic vesicle exocytosis by enhancing vesicle priming, fusion and dilation of exocytotic fusion pores. Mechanistically, acts by increasing local Ca(2+) release from microdomains which is essential for the enhancement of ATP-induced exocytosis. Acts also as a molecular chaperone in its multimeric membra
   2327..2351    +  misc_feature   MCS (fragment): pBluescript multiple cloning site
   2351..2939    +  misc_feature   WPRE: woodchuck hepatitis virus posttranscriptional regulatory element
   2971..3447    +  polyA_signal   hGH poly(A) signal: human growth hormone polyadenylation signal
   3487..3627    +  repeat_region  AAV2 ITR: inverted terminal repeat of adeno-associated virus serotype 2 inverted
   3632..3683    -  misc_feature   bom (fragment): basis of mobility region from pBR322
   3702..4082    +  rep_origin     M13 ori (sequence partly withheld): M13 bacteriophage origin of replication; arrow indicates direction of (+) strand synthesis
   4158..4207    -  misc_feature   bom (fragment): basis of mobility region from pBR322
   4309..4344    -  CDS            rop (fragment): Rop protein, which maintains plasmids at low copy number; rop
   4439..4543    +  promoter       AmpR promoter: bla
   4544..5404    +  CDS            AmpR: β-lactamase; bla; confers resistance to ampicillin, carbenicillin, and related antibiotics
   5575..6163    +  rep_origin     ori: high-copy-number ColE1/pMB1/pBR322/pUC origin of replication
