>Addgene plasmid #185716 | pAAV-hSyn-GFP-IRES-mSNCA(1-95) | addgene full sequence | sequence record 365689 | Addgene NGS Result
GCAGGCAGCTGCGCGCTCGCTCGCTCACTGAGGCCGCCCGGGCGTCGGGCGACCTTTGGTCGCCCGGCCT
CAGTGAGCGAGCGAGCGCGCAGAGAGGGAGTGGCCAACTCCATCACTAGGGGTTCCTGCGGCCGCACGCG
TTAACTGCAGAGGGCCCTGCGTATGAGTGCAAGTGGGTTTTAGGACCAGGATGAGGCGGGGTGGGGGTGC
CTACCTGACGACCGACCCCGACCCACTGGACAAGCACCCAACCCCCATTCCCCAAATTGCGCATCCCCTA
TCAGAGAGGGGGAGGGGAAACAGGATGCGGCGAGGCGCGTGCGCACTGCCAGCTTCAGCACCGCGGACAG
TGCCTTCGCCCCCGCCTGGCGGCGCGCGCCACCGCCGCCTCAGCACTGAAGGCGCGCTGACGTCACTCGC
CGGTCCCCCGCAAACTCCCCTTCCCGGCCACCTTGGTCGCGTCCGCGCCGCCGCCGGCCCAGCCGGACCG
CACCACGCGAGGCGCGAGATAGGGGGGCACGGGCGCGACCATCTGCGCTGCGGCGCCGGCGACTCAGCGC
TGCCTCAGTCTGCGGTGGGCAGCGGAGGAGTCGTGTCGTGCCTGAGAGCGCGTCCGGAGCTATTAGCAAT
ATGAAACCTCTTAGGCGCGCCACCGGTCGCCACCATGGTGAGCAAGGGCGAGGAGCTGTTCACCGGGGTG
GTGCCCATCCTGGTCGAGCTGGACGGCGACGTAAACGGCCACAAGTTCAGCGTGTCCGGCGAGGGCGAGG
GCGATGCCACCTACGGCAAGCTGACCCTGAAGTTCATCTGCACCACCGGCAAGCTGCCCGTGCCCTGGCC
CACCCTCGTGACCACCCTGACCTACGGCGTGCAGTGCTTCAGCCGCTACCCCGACCACATGAAGCAGCAC
GACTTCTTCAAGTCCGCCATGCCCGAAGGCTACGTCCAGGAGCGCACCATCTTCTTCAAGGACGACGGCA
ACTACAAGACCCGCGCCGAGGTGAAGTTCGAGGGCGACACCCTGGTGAACCGCATCGAGCTGAAGGGCAT
CGACTTCAAGGAGGACGGCAACATCCTGGGGCACAAGCTGGAGTACAACTACAACAGCCACAACGTCTAT
ATCATGGCCGACAAGCAGAAGAACGGCATCAAGGTGAACTTCAAGATCCGCCACAACATCGAGGACGGCA
GCGTGCAGCTCGCCGACCACTACCAGCAGAACACCCCCATCGGCGACGGCCCCGTGCTGCTGCCCGACAA
CCACTACCTGAGCACCCAGTCCGCCCTGAGCAAAGACCCCAACGAGAAGCGCGATCACATGGTCCTGCTG
GAGTTCGTGACCGCCGCCGGGATCACTCTCGGCATGGACGAGCTGTACAAGTAAAGCCAGTGTGGTGGTA
CGTAGGAATTCTCCCTCCCCCCTAACGTTACTGGCCGAAGCCGCTTGGAATAAGGCCGGTGTGCGTTTGT
CTATATGTTATTTTCCACCATATTGCCGTCTTTTGGCAATGTGAGGGCCCGGAAACCTGGCCCTGTCTTC
TTGACGAGCATTCCTAGGGGTCTTTCCCCTCTCGCCAAAGGAATGCAAGGTCTGTTGAATGTCGTGAAGG
AAGCAGTTCCTCTGGAAGCTTCTTGAAGACAAACAACGTCTGTAGCGACCCTTTGCAGGCAGCGGAACCC
CCCACCTGGCGACAGGTGCCTCTGCGGCCAAAAGCCACGTGTATAAGATACACCTGCAAAGGCGGCACAA
CCCCAGTGCCACGTTGTGAGTTGGATAGTTGTGGAAAGAGTCAAATGGCTCTCCTCAAGCGTATTCAACA
AGGGGCTGAAGGATGCCCAGAAGGTACCCCATTGTATGGGATCTGATCTGGGGCCTCGGTGCACATGCTT
TACATGTGTTTAGTCGAGGTTAAAAAAACGTCTAGGCCCCCCGAACCACGGGGACGTGGTTTTCCTTTGA
AAAACACGATGATAATGGTACCGCGGGCCCGGGATCCTCTAGAGTCGACGCCACCATGGATGTGTTCATG
AAAGGACTTTCAAAGGCCAAGGAGGGAGTTGTGGCTGCTGCTGAGAAAACCAAGCAGGGTGTGGCAGAGG
CAGCTGGAAAGACAAAAGAGGGAGTCCTCTATGTAGGTTCCAAAACTAAGGAAGGAGTGGTTCATGGAGT
GACAACAGTGGCTGAGAAGACCAAAGAGCAAGTGACAAATGTTGGAGGAGCAGTGGTGACTGGTGTGACA
GCAGTCGCTCAGAAGACAGTGGAGGGAGCTGGGAATATAGCTGCTGCCACTGGCTTTGTCTAAGCTAGCG
AATTCGATATCAAGCTTATCGATAATCAACCTCTGGATTACAAAATTTGTGAAAGATTGACTGGTATTCT
TAACTATGTTGCTCCTTTTACGCTATGTGGATACGCTGCTTTAATGCCTTTGTATCATGCTATTGCTTCC
CGTATGGCTTTCATTTTCTCCTCCTTGTATAAATCCTGGTTGCTGTCTCTTTATGAGGAGTTGTGGCCCG
TTGTCAGGCAACGTGGCGTGGTGTGCACTGTGTTTGCTGACGCAACCCCCACTGGTTGGGGCATTGCCAC
CACCTGTCAGCTCCTTTCCGGGACTTTCGCTTTCCCCCTCCCTATTGCCACGGCGGAACTCATCGCCGCC
TGCCTTGCCCGCTGCTGGACAGGGGCTCGGCTGTTGGGCACTGACAATTCCGTGGTGTTGTCGGGGAAAT
CATCGTCCTTTCCTTGGCTGCTCGCCTATGTTGCCACCTGGATTCTGCGCGGGACGTCCTTCTGCTACGT
CCCTTCGGCCCTCAATCCAGCGGACCTTCCTTCCCGCGGCCTGCTGCCGGCTCTGCGGCCTCTTCCGCGT
CTTCGCCTTCGCCCTCAGACGAGTCGGATCTCCCTTTGGGCCGCCTCCCCGCATCGATACCGAGCGCTGC
TCGAGAGATCTACGGGTGGCATCCCTGTGACCCCTCCCCAGTGCCTCTCCTGGCCCTGGAAGTTGCCACT
CCAGTGCCCACCAGCCTTGTCCTAATAAAATTAAGTTGCATCATTTTGTCTGACTAGGTGTCCTTCTATA
ATATTATGGGGTGGAGGGGGGTGGTATGGAGCAAGGGGCAAGTTGGGAAGACAACCTGTAGGGCCTGCGG
GGTCTATTGGGAACCAAGCTGGAGTGCAGTGGCACAATCTTGGCTCACTGCAATCTCCGCCTCCTGGGTT
CAAGCGATTCTCCTGCCTCAGCCTCCCGAGTTGTTGGGATTCCAGGCATGCATGACCAGGCTCAGCTAAT
TTTTGTTTTTTTGGTAGAGACGGGGTTTCACCATATTGGCCAGGCTGGTCTCCAACTCCTAATCTCAGGT
GATCTACCCACCTTGGCCTCCCAAATTGCTGGGATTACAGGCGTGAACCACTGCTCCCTTCCCTGTCCTT
CTGATTTTGTAGGTAACCACGTGCGGACCGAGCGGCCGCAGGAACCCCTAGTGATGGAGTTGGCCACTCC
CTCTCTGCGCGCTCGCTCGCTCACTGAGGCCGGGCGACCAAAGGTCGCCCGACGCCCGGGCTTTGCCCGG
GCGGCCTCAGTGAGCGAGCGAGCGCGCAGCTGCCTGCAGGGGCGCCTGATGCGGTATTTTCTCCTTACGC
ATCTGTGCGGTATTTCACACCGCATA
[95 nt withheld, positions 3667-3761]
T
[46 nt withheld, positions 3763-3808]
C
[141 nt withheld, positions 3810-3950]
CCTTTGACGTTGGAGTCCACGTTCTTT
[37 nt withheld, positions 3978-4014]
ACTCTATCTCGGGCTATTCTTTTGATTTATAAGGGATTTTGCCGATTTCGGTCTATTGGTTAAAAAATGA
GCTGATTTAACAAAAATTTAACGCGAATTTTAACAAAATATTAACGTTTACAATTTTATGGTGCACTCTC
AGTACAATCTGCTCTGATGCCGCATAGTTAAGCCAGCCCCGACACCCGCCAACACCCGCTGACGCGCCCT
GACGGGCTTGTCTGCTCCCGGCATCCGCTTACAGACAAGCTGTGACCGTCTCCGGGAGCTGCATGTGTCA
GAGGTTTTCACCGTCATCACCGAAACGCGCGAGACGAAAGGGCCTCGTGATACGCCTATTTTTATAGGTT
AATGTCATGATAATAATGGTTTCTTAGACGTCAGGTGGCACTTTTCGGGGAAATGTGCGCGGAACCCCTA
TTTGTTTATTTTTCTAAATACATTCAAATATGTATCCGCTCATGAGACAATAACCCTGATAAATGCTTCA
ATAATATTGAAAAAGGAAGAGTATGAGTATTCAACATTTCCGTGTCGCCCTTATTCCCTTTTTTGCGGCA
TTTTGCCTTCCTGTTTTTGCTCACCCAGAAACGCTGGTGAAAGTAAAAGATGCTGAAGATCAGTTGGGTG
CACGAGTGGGTTACATCGAACTGGATCTCAACAGCGGTAAGATCCTTGAGAGTTTTCGCCCCGAAGAACG
TTTTCCAATGATGAGCACTTTTAAAGTTCTGCTATGTGGCGCGGTATTATCCCGTATTGACGCCGGGCAA
GAGCAACTCGGTCGCCGCATACACTATTCTCAGAATGACTTGGTTGAGTACTCACCAGTCACAGAAAAGC
ATCTTACGGATGGCATGACAGTAAGAGAATTATGCAGTGCTGCCATAACCATGAGTGATAACACTGCGGC
CAACTTACTTCTGACAACGATCGGAGGACCGAAGGAGCTAACCGCTTTTTTGCACAACATGGGGGATCAT
GTAACTCGCCTTGATCGTTGGGAACCGGAGCTGAATGAAGCCATACCAAACGACGAGCGTGACACCACGA
TGCCTGTAGCAATGGCAACAACGTTGCGCAAACTATTAACTGGCGAACTACTTACTCTAGCTTCCCGGCA
ACAATTAATAGACTGGATGGAGGCGGATAAAGTTGCAGGACCACTTCTGCGCTCGGCCCTTCCGGCTGGC
TGGTTTATTGCTGATAAATCTGGAGCCGGTGAGCGTGGGTCTCGCGGTATCATTGCAGCACTGGGGCCAG
ATGGTAAGCCCTCCCGTATCGTAGTTATCTACACGACGGGGAGTCAGGCAACTATGGATGAACGAAATAG
ACAGATCGCTGAGATAGGTGCCTCACTGATTAAGCATTGGTAACTGTCAGACCAAGTTTACTCATATATA
CTTTAGATTGATTTAAAACTTCATTTTTAATTTAAAAGGATCTAGGTGAAGATCCTTTTTGATAATCTCA
TGACCAAAATCCCTTAACGTGAGTTTTCGTTCCACTGAGCGTCAGACCCCGTAGAAAAGATCAAAGGATC
TTCTTGAGATCCTTTTTTTCTGCGCGTAATCTGCTGCTTGCAAACAAAAAAACCACCGCTACCAGCGGTG
GTTTGTTTGCCGGATCAAGAGCTACCAACTCTTTTTCCGAAGGTAACTGGCTTCAGCAGAGCGCAGATAC
CAAATACTGTTCTTCTAGTGTAGCCGTAGTTAGGCCACCACTTCAAGAACTCTGTAGCACCGCCTACATA
CCTCGCTCTGCTAATCCTGTTACCAGTGGCTGCTGCCAGTGGCGATAAGTCGTGTCTTACCGGGTTGGAC
TCAAGACGATAGTTACCGGATAAGGCGCAGCGGTCGGGCTGAACGGGGGGTTCGTGCACACAGCCCAGCT
TGGAGCGAACGACCTACACCGAACTGAGATACCTACAGCGTGAGCTATGAGAAAGCGCCACGCTTCCCGA
AGGGAGAAAGGCGGACAGGTATCCGGTAAGCGGCAGGGTCGGAACAGGAGAGCGCACGAGGGAGCTTCCA
GGGGGAAACGCCTGGTATCTTTATAGTCCTGTCGGGTTTCGCCACCTCTGACTTGAGCGTCGATTTTTGT
GATGCTCGTCAGGGGGGCGGAGCCTATGGAAAAACGCCAGCAACGCGGCCTTTTTACGGTTCCTGGCCTT
TTGCTGGCCTTTTGCTCACATGTCCT
Features (pLannotate 1.2.2; 19 found; start..end, strand, type, name):
      9..36      +  repeat_region  AAV2 ITR (fragment): inverted terminal repeat of adeno-associated virus serotype 2 inverted
     65..92      +  repeat_region  AAV2 ITR (fragment): inverted terminal repeat of adeno-associated virus serotype 2 inverted
    166..611     +  promoter       hSyn promoter: human synapsin I promoter; confers neuron-specific expression (Kügler et al., 2003)
    619..643     -  intron         β-globin intron (fragment): internally truncated intron from human β-globin
    665..1384    +  CDS            EGFP: the original enhanced GFP (Yang et al., 1996) mammalian codon-optimized
   1513..1975    +  misc_feature   IRES: internal ribosome entry site (IRES) of the encephalomyocarditis virus (EMCV)
   1977..1997    +  misc_feature   MCS (fragment): multiple cloning site
   2016..2300    +  CDS            Snca (fragment): SYUA_MOUSE - Also known as Syn. Experimental evidence at protein level: Swiss-Prot protein existence level 1. Neuronal protein that plays several roles in synaptic activity such as regulation of synaptic vesicle trafficking and subsequent neurotransmitter release. Participates as a monomer in synaptic vesicle exocytosis by enhancing vesicle priming, fusion and dilation of exocytotic fusion pores. Mechanistically, acts by increasing local Ca(2+) release from microdomains which is essential for the enhancement of ATP-induced exocytosis. Acts also as a molecular chaperone in its multimeric membra
   2310..2334    +  misc_feature   MCS (fragment): pBluescript multiple cloning site
   2334..2922    +  misc_feature   WPRE: woodchuck hepatitis virus posttranscriptional regulatory element
   2954..3430    +  polyA_signal   hGH poly(A) signal: human growth hormone polyadenylation signal
   3470..3610    +  repeat_region  AAV2 ITR: inverted terminal repeat of adeno-associated virus serotype 2 inverted
   3615..3666    -  misc_feature   bom (fragment): basis of mobility region from pBR322
   3685..4140    +  rep_origin     f1 ori (sequence partly withheld): f1 bacteriophage origin of replication; arrow indicates direction of (+) strand synthesis
   4141..4190    -  misc_feature   bom (fragment): basis of mobility region from pBR322
   4292..4327    -  CDS            rop (fragment): Rop protein, which maintains plasmids at low copy number; rop
   4422..4526    +  promoter       AmpR promoter: bla
   4527..5387    +  CDS            AmpR: β-lactamase; bla; confers resistance to ampicillin, carbenicillin, and related antibiotics
   5558..6146    +  rep_origin     ori: high-copy-number ColE1/pMB1/pBR322/pUC origin of replication
