[The description below was written by a language model from this plasmid's Addgene catalogue record and pLannotate feature annotations shown in this document.]
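Description:
pAAV-hSyn-GFP-IRES-mSNCA(1-95) is an adeno-associated virus transfer plasmid built on the pAAV-hSyn-EGFP backbone, about 6.2 kb in total. It is designed to express GFP together with a C-terminally truncated mouse α-synuclein in neurons. The expression cassette lies between two AAV2 inverted terminal repeats, which are the cis elements needed for replication and packaging of the genome into recombinant AAV particles. Outside the ITRs, the bacterial portion carries a ColE1/pUC-type origin, an ampicillin resistance gene (β-lactamase with its own promoter) and an f1/M13 phage origin. The origin is annotated as a high-copy type, but the catalogue lists the plasmid as low copy.

Transcription is driven by the human synapsin I promoter, which confers neuron-specific expression. It produces a single bicistronic mRNA. EGFP is translated first in a cap-dependent manner, and an EMCV internal ribosome entry site then initiates translation of the downstream Snca fragment. This 288 bp insert encodes residues 1–95 and lacks the C-terminal region. Because the two proteins are made separately rather than as a fusion, GFP marks transduced neurons without tagging the synuclein fragment. A WPRE downstream of the insert enhances transcript stability and expression, and a human growth hormone polyadenylation signal terminates the message.

The depositor's sequence shows both ITRs intact, whereas the repository's sequencing result (14 nt shorter) annotates only fragments of the 5′ ITR. The record does not show whether this reflects a real deletion or the difficulty of sequencing ITRs. The associated work concerns postsynaptic synucleins in endocannabinoid signaling, which points to use of this construct for testing the function of the truncated protein in neurons.
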