Addgene plasmid #185716: pAAV-hSyn-GFP-IRES-mSNCA(1-95)
Purpose: AAV expression of GFP and C-terminal truncated (1-95 amino acid) mouse α-Synuclein from hSyn promoter
Depositing lab: Jun Ding. Depositing organization: Stanford University. Publication: Postsynaptic synucleins mediate endocannabinoid signaling. Albarran E, Sun Y, Liu Y, Raju K, Dong A, Li Y, Wang S, Sudhof TC, Ding JB. Nat Neurosci. 2023 Jun;26(6):997-1007. doi: 10.1038/s41593-023-01345-0. Epub 2023 May 29. PubMed 37248337.
Backbone
  Vector backbone: pAAV-hSyn-EGFP
  Backbone size w/o insert (bp): 4874
  Total vector size (bp): 6224
  Vector type: AAV
Growth in bacteria
  Bacterial resistance: Ampicillin, 100 μg/mL
  Growth temperature: 30°C
  Growth strain: NEB Stable
  Copy number: Low Copy
Gene/Insert
  Gene/Insert name: synuclein, alpha
  Species: M. musculus (mouse)
  Insert size (bp): 288
  Mutation: deleted AA 95-144
  GenBank ID: NM_001042451.2
  Entrez Gene: Snca (a.k.a. NACP, alpha-Syn, alphaSYN)
  Promoter: hSyn
  Cloning method: Restriction Enzyme; 5′ cloning site BsrGI (not destroyed); 3′ cloning site NheI (not destroyed)
  Sequencing primers: 5′ EGFP-C; 3′ WPRE-R
Resource information
  A portion of this plasmid was derived from a plasmid made by: Thomas C. Südhof, Stanford
Terms and licenses: Academic/Nonprofit Terms; Industry Terms: Not Available to Industry
Depositor comments: Please visit https://www.biorxiv.org/content/10.1101/2021.10.04.462870v1 for bioRxiv preprint.
How to cite: pAAV-hSyn-GFP-IRES-mSNCA(1-95) was a gift from Jun Ding (Addgene plasmid # 185716 ; http://n2t.net/addgene:185716 ; RRID:Addgene_185716)
